Addgene plasmid #233363: pCDNA5/FRT_CMV_Kinprola_PKA-mEGFP-MTBD
Purpose: CMV driven expression of the PKA activity recorder Kinprola_PKA in mammalian cell lines fused to mEGFP, targeting to the microtubule
Depositing lab: Kai Johnsson. Depositing organization: Max Planck Institute for Medical Research. Publication: Molecular recording of cellular protein kinase activity with chemical labeling. Sun DE, Ng SW, Zheng Y, Xie S, Schwan N, Breuer P, Hoffmann DC, Michel J, Azorin DD, Boonekamp KE, Winkler F, Wick W, Boutros M, Li Y, Johnsson K. Nat Chem Biol. 2025 Jul 10. doi: 10.1038/s41589-025-01949-6. PubMed 40640555.
Backbone
  Vector backbone: pcDNA5/FRT
  Backbone size w/o insert (bp): 4999
  Vector type: Mammalian Expression
  Selectable markers: Hygromycin
Growth in bacteria
  Bacterial resistance: Ampicillin, 100 μg/mL
  Growth temperature: 37°C
  Growth strain: DH5alpha
  Copy number: High Copy
Gene/Insert
  Gene/Insert name: Kinprola_PKA-mEGFP-MTBD
  Species: Synthetic
  Insert size (bp): 2835
  Promoter: CMV
  Tag / fusion protein: mEGFP-MTBD (C terminal on insert)
  Cloning method: Gibson Cloning
Terms and licenses: Academic/Nonprofit Terms; Industry Terms: Not Available to Industry
Depositor comments: Please visit https://doi.org/10.1101/2024.09.11.611894 for bioRxiv preprint.
How to cite: pCDNA5/FRT_CMV_Kinprola_PKA-mEGFP-MTBD was a gift from Kai Johnsson (Addgene plasmid # 233363 ; http://n2t.net/addgene:233363 ; RRID:Addgene_233363)
