[The description below was written by a language model from this plasmid's Addgene catalogue record and pLannotate feature annotations shown in this document.]
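Description:
pCDNA5/FRT_CMV_Kinprola_PKA-mEGFP-MTBD is a 7.8 kb mammalian expression plasmid built on the pcDNA5/FRT backbone. It is maintained in E. coli through a high-copy ColE1/pUC-type origin and an ampicillin resistance gene (β-lactamase under its own promoter). The backbone carries a single FRT site placed directly upstream of a hygromycin resistance coding sequence followed by an SV40 polyadenylation signal. In this vector family the hygromycin gene has no promoter of its own. It becomes expressed only after FLP-mediated recombination into a genomic FRT docking site, which allows selection of isogenic, single-copy stable cell lines. The plasmid can equally be used for transient transfection. A few short annotated fragments (HIV-1 LTR, SV40 promoter, ble, lacI, bom) appear to be partial sequence matches or backbone remnants rather than functional parts.

The roughly 2.8 kb synthetic insert is transcribed from the CMV immediate-early enhancer/promoter and terminated by the bGH polyadenylation signal; a T7 promoter lies just upstream of the coding region. It encodes Kinprola_PKA, a recorder of protein kinase A activity. The feature table shows two adjacent HaloTag fragments followed by two segments matching yeast RAD53. This is consistent with a rearranged or split HaloTag coupled to a RAD53-derived domain, although the record does not spell out the mechanism. HaloTag forms covalent bonds with chloroalkane ligands, in keeping with the chemical labelling readout named in the associated publication title. The recorder is fused at its C terminus to monomeric EGFP, which reports expression and localisation. A microtubule-binding domain annotated as a fragment of tau (MAPT) follows mEGFP and tethers the fusion to microtubules, so that PKA activity can be recorded at that subcellular site in mammalian cell lines.
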