Features (pLannotate 1.2.2; 25 found; start..end, strand, type, name):
     28..80      -  misc_feature   bom (fragment): basis of mobility region from pBR322
    235..614     +  enhancer       CMV enhancer: human cytomegalovirus immediate early enhancer
    615..818     +  promoter       CMV promoter: human cytomegalovirus (CMV) immediate early promoter
    814..847     +  LTR            5' LTR (truncated) (fragment): truncated 5' long terminal repeat (LTR) from HIV-1
    863..881     +  promoter       T7 promoter: promoter for bacteriophage T7 RNA polymerase
    920..1339    +  CDS            HaloTag® (fragment): modified bacterial dehalogenase that forms covalent bonds with chloroalkane derivatives
   1385..1798    +  CDS            HaloTag® (fragment): modified bacterial dehalogenase that forms covalent bonds with chloroalkane derivatives
   1934..2203    +  CDS            RAD53 (fragment): RAD53_YEAST - Also known as MEC2, SAD1, SPK1. Experimental evidence at protein level: Swiss-Prot protein existence level 1. Controls S-phase checkpoint as well as G1 and G2 DNA damage checkpoints. Phosphorylates proteins on serine, threonine, and tyrosine. Prevents entry into anaphase and mitotic exit after DNA damage via regulation of the Polo kinase CDC5. Seems to be involved in the phosphorylation of RPH1. From Saccharomyces cerevisiae (strain ATCC 204508 / S288c) (Baker's yeast).
   2219..2371    +  CDS            RAD53 (fragment): RAD53_YEAST - Also known as MEC2, SAD1, SPK1. Experimental evidence at protein level: Swiss-Prot protein existence level 1. Controls S-phase checkpoint as well as G1 and G2 DNA damage checkpoints. Phosphorylates proteins on serine, threonine, and tyrosine. Prevents entry into anaphase and mitotic exit after DNA damage via regulation of the Polo kinase CDC5. Seems to be involved in the phosphorylation of RPH1. From Saccharomyces cerevisiae (strain ATCC 204508 / S288c) (Baker's yeast).
   2417..3133    +  CDS            mEGFP: mEGFP is a basic (constitutively fluorescent) green fluorescent protein published in 2002, derived from Aequorea victoria. It has moderate acid sensitivity.
   3152..3751    +  CDS            MAPT (fragment): TAU_SPECI - Experimental evidence at protein level: Swiss-Prot protein existence level 1. Promotes microtubule assembly and stability, and might be involved in the establishment and maintenance of neuronal polarity. The C-terminus binds axonal microtubules while the N-terminus binds neural plasma membrane components, suggesting that tau functions as a linker protein between both. Axonal polarity is predetermined by tau localization (in the neuronal cell) in the domain of the cell body defined by the centrosome. The short isoforms allow plasticity of the cytoskeleton whereas the longer isoforms
   3792..4016    +  polyA_signal   bGH poly(A) signal: bovine growth hormone polyadenylation signal
   4020..4041    +  promoter       SV40 promoter (fragment): SV40 enhancer and early promoter
   4062..4295    +  rep_origin     f1 ori (fragment) (sequence partly withheld): f1 bacteriophage origin of replication; arrow indicates direction of (+) strand synthesis
   4300..4347    +  protein_bind   FRT: FLP-mediated recombination occurs in the 8-bp core sequence TCTAGAAA (Turan and Bode, 2011). FLP recombinase from the Saccharomyces cerevisiae 2μ plasmid
   4355..5377    +  CDS            HygR: aminoglycoside phosphotransferase from E. coli; aph(4)-Ia; confers resistance to hygromycin
   5387..5512    +  CDS            ble (fragment): BLE_KLEPN - Experimental evidence at protein level: Swiss-Prot protein existence level 1. Binding protein with a strong affinity to the bleomycin family of antibiotics. Binds to CL990; an antimitotic-antibiotic compound. From Klebsiella pneumoniae.
   5507..5628    +  polyA_signal   SV40 poly(A) signal: SV40 polyadenylation signal
   5701..5717    -  protein_bind   lac operator: The lac repressor binds to the lac operator to inhibit transcription in E. coli. This inhibition can be relieved by adding lactose or isopropyl-β-D-thiogalactopyranoside (IPTG). lac repressor encoded by lacI
   5725..5755    -  promoter       lac promoter: promoter for the E. coli lac operon
   5770..5791    -  protein_bind   CAP binding site: CAP binding activates transcription in the presence of cAMP. E. coli catabolite activator protein
   5804..5896    -  CDS            lacI (fragment): lac repressor; lacI; The lac repressor binds to the lac operator to inhibit transcription in E. coli. This inhibition can be relieved by adding lactose or isopropyl-β-D-thiogalactopyranoside (IPTG).
   6079..6668    -  rep_origin     ori: high-copy-number ColE1/pMB1/pBR322/pUC origin of replication
   6839..7699    -  CDS            AmpR: β-lactamase; bla; confers resistance to ampicillin, carbenicillin, and related antibiotics
   7700..7804    -  promoter       AmpR promoter: bla
>Addgene plasmid #233363 | pCDNA5/FRT_CMV_Kinprola_PKA-mEGFP-MTBD | addgene full sequence | sequence record 466620 | Addgene NGS Result
GACGGATCGGGAGATCTCCCGATCCCCTATGGTGCACTCTCAGTACAATCTGCTCTGATGCCGCATAGTT
AAGCCAGTATCTGCTCCCTGCTTGTGTGTTGGAGGTCGCTGAGTAGTGCGCGAGCAAAATTTAAGCTACA
ACAAGGCAAGGCTTGACCGACAATTGCATGAAGAATCTGCTTAGGGTTAGGCGTTTTGCGCTGCTTCGCG
ATGTACGGGCCAGATATACGCGTTGACATTGATTATTGACTAGTTATTAATAGTAATCAATTACGGGGTC
ATTAGTTCATAGCCCATATATGGAGTTCCGCGTTACATAACTTACGGTAAATGGCCCGCCTGGCTGACCG
CCCAACGACCCCCGCCCATTGACGTCAATAATGACGTATGTTCCCATAGTAACGCCAATAGGGACTTTCC
ATTGACGTCAATGGGTGGAGTATTTACGGTAAACTGCCCACTTGGCAGTACATCAAGTGTATCATATGCC
AAGTACGCCCCCTATTGACGTCAATGACGGTAAATGGCCCGCCTGGCATTATGCCCAGTACATGACCTTA
TGGGACTTTCCTACTTGGCAGTACATCTACGTATTAGTCATCGCTATTACCATGGTGATGCGGTTTTGGC
AGTACATCAATGGGCGTGGATAGCGGTTTGACTCACGGGGATTTCCAAGTCTCCACCCCATTGACGTCAA
TGGGAGTTTGTTTTGGCACCAAAATCAACGGGACTTTCCAAAATGTCGTAACAACTCCGCCCCATTGACG
CAAATGGGCGGTAGGCGTGTACGGTGGGAGGTCTATATAAGCAGAGCTCTCTGGCTAACTAGAGAACCCA
CTGCTTACTGGCTTATCGAAATTAATACGACTCACTATAGGGAGACCCAAGCTGGCTAGCGTTTAAACTT
ACCACCATGGACGTCGGCCGCAAGCTGATCATCGATCAGAACGTTTTTATCGAGGGTACGCTGCCGATGG
GTGTCGTCCGCCCGCTGACTGAAGTCGAGATGGACCATTACCGCGAGCCGTTCCTGAATCCTGTTGACCG
CGAGCCACTGTGGCGCTTCCCAAACGAGCTGCCAATCGCCGGTGAGCCAGCGAACATCGTCGCGCTGGTC
GAAGAATACATGGACTGGCTGCACCAGTCCCCTGTCCCGAAGCTGCTGTTCTGGGGCACCCCAGGCGTTC
TGATCCCACCGGCCGAAGCCGCTCGCCTGGCCAAAAGCCTGCCTAACTGCAAGGCTGTGGACATCGGCCC
GGGTCTGAATCTGCTGCAAGAAGACAACCCGGACCTGATCGGCAGCGAGATCGCGCGCTGGCTGTCTACT
CTGGAGATTGGTGGCACCGGTGGCTCTGGCGGTACCGGTGGCTCTGGCGGTTCTATCGGTACTGGCTTTC
CATTCGACCCCCATTATGTGGAAGTCCTGGGCGAGCGCATGCACTACGTCGATGTTGGTCCGCGCGATGG
CACCCCTGTGCTGTTCCTGCACGGTAACCCGACCTCCTCCTACGTGTGGCGCAACATCATCCCGCATGTT
GCACCGACCCATCGCTGCATTGCTCCAGACCTGATCGGTATGGGCAAATCCGACAAACCAGACCTGGGTT
ATTTCTTCGACGACCACGTCCGCTTCATGGATGCCTTCATCGAAGCCCTGGGTCTGGAAGAGGTCGTCCT
GGTCATTCACGACTGGGGCTCCGCTCTGGGTTTCCACTGGGCCAAGCGCAATCCAGAGCGCGTCAAAGGT
ATTGCATTTATGGAGTTCATCCGCCCTATCCCGACCTGGGACGAATGGGCTCCGGGTTCTCTGCGTCGCG
CCACCCTGGTGGACCCTCCTCCTCCGCCACCGCCACCACCGCCGCCGCCGCCACCACCACCTCCTCCGCC
TCCTCCACCACCACCGCCACCGCCTCCACCACCTGGCGGCAGCGCCTGTGACTATCATTTAGGAAACATT
TCAAGACTGTCAAATAAGCATTTCCAAATACTACTAGGAGAAGACGGTAACCTTTTATTGAATGACATTT
CCACTAATGGGACCTGGTTAAATGGGCAAAAAGTCGAGAAGAACAGCTATCAGTTACTGTCTCAAGGTGA
TGAAATAACCGTTGGTGTAGGCGTGGAATCAGATATTTTATCTCTGGTCATTTTCATAAACGACAAATTT
AAGCAGTGCCTCGAGCAGAACAAAGTTGATCGCGGTGGCGGTATGCATAAGTTTTCTCAAGAACAGATCG
GCGAAAACATTGTGTGCAGGGTCATTTGTACCACGGGTCAAATTCCCATCCGAGATTTGTCAGCTGATAT
TTCACAAGTGCTTAAGGAAAAACGATCCATAAAGAAAGTTTGGACATTTGGTAGAAACCCAGGTTCTGCC
AAGGAGACCTTCCAGGCCTTCCGCAGCGGAGGTTCTATGGTGAGCAAGGGCGAGGAGCTGTTCACCGGGG
TGGTGCCCATCCTGGTCGAGCTGGACGGCGACGTAAACGGCCACAAGTTCAGCGTGTCCGGCGAGGGCGA
GGGCGATGCCACCTACGGCAAGCTGACCCTGAAGTTCATCTGCACCACCGGCAAGCTGCCCGTGCCCTGG
CCCACCCTCGTGACCACCCTGACCTACGGCGTGCAGTGCTTCAGCCGCTACCCCGACCACATGAAGCAGC
ACGACTTCTTCAAGTCCGCCATGCCCGAAGGCTACGTCCAGGAGCGCACCATCTTCTTCAAGGACGACGG
CAACTACAAGACCCGCGCCGAGGTGAAGTTCGAGGGCGACACCCTGGTGAACCGCATCGAGCTGAAGGGC
ATCGACTTCAAGGAGGACGGCAACATCCTGGGGCACAAGCTGGAGTACAACTACAACAGCCACAACGTCT
ATATCATGGCCGACAAGCAGAAGAACGGCATCAAGGTGAACTTCAAGATCCGCCACAACATCGAGGACGG
CAGCGTGCAGCTCGCCGACCACTACCAGCAGAACACCCCCATCGGCGACGGCCCCGTGCTGCTGCCCGAC
AACCACTACCTGAGCACCCAGTCCAAACTGAGCAAAGACCCCAACGAGAAGCGCGATCACATGGTCCTGC
TGGAGTTCGTGACCGCCGCCGGGATCACTCTCGGCATGGACGAGCTGTACAAGTCCGGAGTGTACAAGGG
TACCCCAGGAACCCCCAAGTCTGCCATCTTGGTGCCGAGTGAGAAGAAGGTCGCCATCATACGTACTCCT
CCAAAATCTCCTGCGACTCCCAAGCAGCTTCGGCTTATTAACCAACCACTGCCAGACCTGAAGAATGTCA
AATCCAAAATCGGATCAACAGACAACATCAAATACCAGCCTAAAGGGGGGCAGGTACAAATTGTTACCAA
GAAAATAGACCTAAGCCATGTGACATCCAAATGTGGCTCTCTGAAGAACATCCGCCACAGGCCAGGTGGC
GGACGTGTGAAAATTGAGAGTGTAAAACTAGATTTCAAAGAAAAGGCCCAAGCTAAAGTTGGTTCTCTTG
ATAATGCTCATCATGTACCTGGAGGTGGTAATGTCAAGATTGACAGCCAAAAGTTGAACTTCAGAGAGCA
TGCTAAAGCCCGTGTGGACCATGGGGCTGAGATCATTACACAGTCCCCAGGCAGATCCAGCGTGGCATCA
CCCCGACGACTCAGCAATGTCTCCTCGTCTGGAAGCATCAACCTGCTCGAATCTCCTCAGCTTGCCACTT
TGGCTGAGGATGTCACTGCTGCACTCGCTAAGCAGGGCTTGTAATCTAGAGGGCCCGTTTAAACCCGCTG
ATCAGCCTCGACTGTGCCTTCTAGTTGCCAGCCATCTGTTGTTTGCCCCTCCCCCGTGCCTTCCTTGACC
CTGGAAGGTGCCACTCCCACTGTCCTTTCCTAATAAAATGAGGAAATTGCATCGCATTGTCTGAGTAGGT
GTCATTCTATTCTGGGGGGTGGGGTGGGGCAGGACAGCAAGGGGGAGGATTGGGAAGACAATAGCAGGCA
TGCTGGGGATGCGGTGGGCTCTATGGCTTCTGAGGCGGAAAGAACCAGCTGGGGCTCTAGGGGGTATCCC
C
[124 nt withheld, positions 4062-4185]
C
[91 nt withheld, positions 4187-4277]
AGGGTGATGGTTCACGTACCTAGAAGTTCCTATTCCGAAGTTCCTATTCTCTAGAAAGTATAGGAACTTC
CTTGGCCAAAAAGCCTGAACTCACCGCGACGTCTGTCGAGAAGTTTCTGATCGAAAAGTTCGACAGCGTC
TCCGACCTGATGCAGCTCTCGGAGGGCGAAGAATCTCGTGCTTTCAGCTTCGATGTAGGAGGGCGTGGAT
ATGTCCTGCGGGTAAATAGCTGCGCCGATGGTTTCTACAAAGATCGTTATGTTTATCGGCACTTTGCATC
GGCCGCGCTCCCGATTCCGGAAGTGCTTGACATTGGGGAATTCAGCGAGAGCCTGACCTATTGCATCTCC
CGCCGTGCACAGGGTGTCACGTTGCAAGACCTGCCTGAAACCGAACTGCCCGCTGTTCTGCAGCCGGTCG
CGGAGGCCATGGATGCGATCGCTGCGGCCGATCTTAGCCAGACGAGCGGGTTCGGCCCATTCGGACCGCA
AGGAATCGGTCAATACACTACATGGCGTGATTTCATATGCGCGATTGCTGATCCCCATGTGTATCACTGG
CAAACTGTGATGGACGACACCGTCAGTGCGTCCGTCGCGCAGGCTCTCGATGAGCTGATGCTTTGGGCCG
AGGACTGCCCCGAAGTCCGGCACCTCGTGCACGCGGATTTCGGCTCCAACAATGTCCTGACGGACAATGG
CCGCATAACAGCGGTCATTGACTGGAGCGAGGCGATGTTCGGGGATTCCCAATACGAGGTCGCCAACATC
TTCTTCTGGAGGCCGTGGTTGGCTTGTATGGAGCAGCAGACGCGCTACTTCGAGCGGAGGCATCCGGAGC
TTGCAGGATCGCCGCGGCTCCGGGCGTATATGCTCCGCATTGGTCTTGACCAACTCTATCAGAGCTTGGT
TGACGGCAATTTCGATGATGCAGCTTGGGCGCAGGGTCGATGCGACGCAATCGTCCGATCCGGAGCCGGG
ACTGTCGGGCGTACACAAATCGCCCGCAGAAGCGCGGCCGTCTGGACCGATGGCTGTGTAGAAGTACTCG
CCGATAGTGGAAACCGACGCCCCAGCACTCGTCCGAGGGCAAAGGAATAGCACGTACTACGAGATTTCGA
TTCCACCGCCGCCTTCTATGAAAGGTTGGGCTTCGGAATCGTTTTCCGGGACGCCGGCTGGATGATCCTC
CAGCGCGGGGATCTCATGCTGGAGTTCTTCGCCCACCCCAACTTGTTTATTGCAGCTTATAATGGTTACA
AATAAAGCAATAGCATCACAAATTTCACAAATAAAGCATTTTTTTCACTGCATTCTAGTTGTGGTTTGTC
CAAACTCATCAATGTATCTTATCATGTCTGTATACCGTCGACCTCTAGCTAGAGCTTGGCGTAATCATGG
TCATAGCTGTTTCCTGTGTGAAATTGTTATCCGCTCACAATTCCACACAACATACGAGCCGGAAGCATAA
AGTGTAAAGCCTGGGGTGCCTAATGAGTGAGCTAACTCACATTAATTGCGTTGCGCTCACTGCCCGCTTT
CCAGTCGGGAAACCTGTCGTGCCAGCTGCATTAATGAATCGGCCAACGCGCGGGGAGAGGCGGTTTGCGT
ATTGGGCGCTCTTCCGCTTCCTCGCTCACTGACTCGCTGCGCTCGGTCGTTCGGCTGCGGCGAGCGGTAT
CAGCTCACTCAAAGGCGGTAATACGGTTATCCACAGAATCAGGGGATAACGCAGGAAAGAACATGTGAGC
AAAAGGCCAGCAAAAGGCCAGGAACCGTAAAAAGGCCGCGTTGCTGGCGTTTTTCCATAGGCTCCGCCCC
CCCTGACGAGCATCACAAAAATCGACGCTCAAGTCAGAGGTGGCGAAACCCGACAGGACTATAAAGATAC
CAGGCGTTTCCCCCTGGAAGCTCCCTCGTGCGCTCTCCTGTTCCGACCCTGCCGCTTACCGGATACCTGT
CCGCCTTTCTCCCTTCGGGAAGCGTGGCGCTTTCTCATAGCTCACGCTGTAGGTATCTCAGTTCGGTGTA
GGTCGTTCGCTCCAAGCTGGGCTGTGTGCACGAACCCCCCGTTCAGCCCGACCGCTGCGCCTTATCCGGT
AACTATCGTCTTGAGTCCAACCCGGTAAGACACGACTTATCGCCACTGGCAGCAGCCACTGGTAACAGGA
TTAGCAGAGCGAGGTATGTAGGCGGTGCTACAGAGTTCTTGAAGTGGTGGCCTAACTACGGCTACACTAG
AAGAACAGTATTTGGTATCTGCGCTCTGCTGAAGCCAGTTACCTTCGGAAAAAGAGTTGGTAGCTCTTGA
TCCGGCAAACAAACCACCGCTGGTAGCGGTGGTTTTTTTGTTTGCAAGCAGCAGATTACGCGCAGAAAAA
AAGGATCTCAAGAAGATCCTTTGATCTTTTCTACGGGGTCTGACGCTCAGTGGAACGAAAACTCACGTTA
AGGGATTTTGGTCATGAGATTATCAAAAAGGATCTTCACCTAGATCCTTTTAAATTAAAAATGAAGTTTT
AAATCAATCTAAAGTATATATGAGTAAACTTGGTCTGACAGTTACCAATGCTTAATCAGTGAGGCACCTA
TCTCAGCGATCTGTCTATTTCGTTCATCCATAGTTGCCTGACTCCCCGTCGTGTAGATAACTACGATACG
GGAGGGCTTACCATCTGGCCCCAGTGCTGCAATGATACCGCGAGACCCACGCTCACCGGCTCCAGATTTA
TCAGCAATAAACCAGCCAGCCGGAAGGGCCGAGCGCAGAAGTGGTCCTGCAACTTTATCCGCCTCCATCC
AGTCTATTAATTGTTGCCGGGAAGCTAGAGTAAGTAGTTCGCCAGTTAATAGTTTGCGCAACGTTGTTGC
CATTGCTACAGGCATCGTGGTGTCACGCTCGTCGTTTGGTATGGCTTCATTCAGCTCCGGTTCCCAACGA
TCAAGGCGAGTTACATGATCCCCTATGTTGTGCAAAAAAGCGGTTAGCTCCTTCGGTCCTCCGATCGTTG
TCAGAAGTAAGTTGGCCGCAGTGTTATCACTCATGGTTATGGCAGCACTGCATAATTCTCTTACTGTCAT
GCCATCCGTAAGATGCTTTTCTGTGACTGGTGAGTACTCAACCAAGTCATTCTGAGAATAGTGTATGCGG
CGACCGAGTTGCTCTTGCCCGGCGTCAATACGGGATAATACCGCGCCACATAGCAGAACTTTAAAAGTGC
TCATCATTGGAAAACGTTCTTCGGGGCGAAAACTCTCAAGGATCTTACCGCTGTTGAGATCCAGTTCGAT
GTAACCCACTCGTGCACCCAACTGATCTTCAGCATCTTTTACTTTCACCAGCGTTTCTGGGTGAGCAAAA
ACAGGAAGGCAAAATGCCGCAAAAAAGGGAATAAGGGCGACACGGAAATGTTGAATACTCATACTCTTCC
TTTTTCAATATTATTGAAGCATTTATCAGGGTTATTGTCTCATGAGCGGATACATATTTGAATGTATTTA
GAAAAATAAACAAATAGGGGTTCCGCGCACATTTCCCCGAAAAGTGCCACCTGACGTC
